Addgene plasmid #110111: FGFR2 K641R 3xFlag
Purpose: expresses FGFR2 with a single amino acid change in mammalian cells
Depositing lab: Martin Fernandez-Zapico. Depositing organization: Mayo Foundation for Medical Education and Research.
Backbone
  Vector backbone: p3xFlag-CMV-13
  Backbone manufacturer: Sigma
  Backbone size w/o insert (bp): 6300
  Total vector size (bp): 8763
  Vector type: Mammalian Expression
  Selectable markers: Neomycin (select with G418)
Growth in bacteria
  Bacterial resistance: Ampicillin, 100 μg/mL
  Growth temperature: 37°C
  Growth strain: DH5alpha
  Copy number: High Copy
Gene/Insert
  Gene/Insert name: fibroblast growth factor receptor 2 (alt name: FGFR2)
  Species: H. sapiens (human)
  Insert size (bp): 2463
  Mutation: mutated Lysine 641 to Arginine (K641R)
  GenBank ID: NM_000141.4
  Entrez Gene: FGFR2 (a.k.a. BBDS, BEK, BFR-1, CD332, CEK3, CFD1, ECT1, JWS, K-SAM, KGFR, TK14, TK25)
  Promoter: CMV
  Tag / fusion protein: Flag (C terminal on backbone)
  Cloning method: Restriction Enzyme; 5′ cloning site Xba (not destroyed); 3′ cloning site BamHI (not destroyed)
  Sequencing primers: 5′ CMV-F; 3′ hGH-PA-R
Terms and licenses: Academic/Nonprofit Terms; Industry Terms: Not Available to Industry
How to cite: FGFR2 K641R 3xFlag was a gift from Martin Fernandez-Zapico (Addgene plasmid # 110111 ; http://n2t.net/addgene:110111 ; RRID:Addgene_110111)
