[The description below was written by a language model from this plasmid's Addgene catalogue record and pLannotate feature annotations shown in this document.]
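Description:
FGFR2 K641R 3xFlag is a mammalian expression plasmid built on the commercial p3xFlag-CMV-13 backbone, carrying the human fibroblast growth factor receptor 2 coding sequence with a single substitution of lysine 641 to arginine. The roughly 2.5 kb insert was placed between XbaI and BamHI sites and is transcribed from the human cytomegalovirus immediate early enhancer and promoter, with a human growth hormone polyadenylation signal terminating the message. The backbone supplies a preprotrypsin leader sequence upstream of the cloning site and a triple FLAG epitope downstream, so the receptor is produced with a C-terminal 3xFLAG tag for detection or immunoprecipitation with anti-FLAG antibodies. The record does not say whether the backbone leader is translated in frame with the receptor.

In bacteria the plasmid replicates from a high-copy ColE1/pUC-type origin and is selected with ampicillin through the β-lactamase gene; an f1 origin is also present for single-stranded DNA production. For mammalian cells, an SV40 early promoter drives a neomycin phosphotransferase gene followed by an SV40 polyadenylation signal, allowing G418 selection of stable transfectants. The annotation also picks up a ble reading frame and a streptomycin-resistance fragment after neo, which probably reflects the Tn5-derived origin of this cassette, plus small lac, T7 and other fragments that appear to be backbone remnants. The sequenced record is slightly longer (about 8.8 kb) than the catalogue's stated total size.

FGFR2 is a receptor tyrosine kinase that regulates proliferation, differentiation and development. The stated purpose is simply to express this point mutant in mammalian cells; the functional consequence of K641R is not given in the record.
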