Features (pLannotate 1.2.2; 22 found; start..end, strand, type, name):
      4..158     -  CDS            lacZα (fragment): LacZα fragment of β-galactosidase; lacZ fragment
    318..697     +  enhancer       CMV enhancer: human cytomegalovirus immediate early enhancer
    699..898     +  promoter       CMV promoter: human cytomegalovirus (CMV) immediate early promoter
    931..975     +  CDS            preprotrypsin leader: leader sequence from mouse preprotrypsin
   1033..3495    +  CDS            FGFR2: FGFR2_HUMAN - Also known as BEK, KGFR, KSAM. Experimental evidence at protein level: Swiss-Prot protein existence level 1. Tyrosine-protein kinase that acts as cell-surface receptor for fibroblast growth factors and plays an essential role in the regulation of cell proliferation, differentiation, migration and apoptosis, and in the regulation of embryonic development. Required for normal embryonic patterning, trophoblast function, limb bud development, lung morphogenesis, osteogenesis and skin development. Plays an essential role in the regulation of osteoblast differentiation, proliferation a
   3508..3573    +  CDS            3xFLAG: three tandem FLAG® epitope tags, followed by an enterokinase cleavage site
   3584..4206    +  polyA_signal   hGH poly(A) signal: human growth hormone polyadenylation signal
   4248..4545    +  promoter       SV40 promoter: SV40 enhancer and early promoter
   4599..5390    +  CDS            neo: KKA2_KLEPN - Also known as kan, nptII. Experimental evidence at protein level: Swiss-Prot protein existence level 1. Resistance to kanamycin, neomycin, paromomycin, ribostamycin, butirosin and gentamicin B. From Klebsiella pneumoniae.
   5414..5791    +  CDS            ble: BLE_KLEPN - Experimental evidence at protein level: Swiss-Prot protein existence level 1. Binding protein with a strong affinity to the bleomycin family of antibiotics. Binds to CL990; an antimitotic-antibiotic compound. From Klebsiella pneumoniae.
   5833..5892    +  CDS            str (fragment): STR_KLEPN - Protein inferred from homology: Swiss-Prot protein existence level 3. The aminoglycoside phosphotransferases achieve inactivation of their antibiotic substrates by phosphorylation. From Klebsiella pneumoniae.
   5915..5938    -  rep_origin     CloDF13 ori (fragment): Plasmids containing the CloDF13 (CDF) origin of replication can be propagated in E. coli cells that contain additional plasmids with compatible origins.
   5939..6022    +  CDS            large T antigen (fragment): large T antigen from SV40 (simian virus 40)
   6045..6179    +  polyA_signal   SV40 poly(A) signal: SV40 polyadenylation signal
   6185..6203    -  promoter       T7 promoter: promoter for bacteriophage T7 RNA polymerase
   6241..6257    -  protein_bind   lac operator: The lac repressor binds to the lac operator to inhibit transcription in E. coli. This inhibition can be relieved by adding lactose or isopropyl-β-D-thiogalactopyranoside (IPTG). lac repressor encoded by lacI
   6265..6295    -  promoter       lac promoter: promoter for the E. coli lac operon
   6343..6435    -  CDS            lacI (fragment): lac repressor; lacI; The lac repressor binds to the lac operator to inhibit transcription in E. coli. This inhibition can be relieved by adding lactose or isopropyl-β-D-thiogalactopyranoside (IPTG).
   6618..7206    -  rep_origin     ori: high-copy-number ColE1/pMB1/pBR322/pUC origin of replication
   7377..8237    -  CDS            AmpR: β-lactamase; bla; confers resistance to ampicillin, carbenicillin, and related antibiotics
   8238..8342    -  promoter       AmpR promoter: bla
   8369..8797    +  rep_origin     f1 ori (sequence partly withheld): f1 bacteriophage origin of replication; arrow indicates direction of (+) strand synthesis
>Addgene plasmid #110111 | FGFR2 K641R 3xFlag | addgene full sequence | sequence record 209784 | Addgene NGS Result
CCATTCGCCATTCAGGCTGCGCAACTGTTGGGAAGGGCGATCGGTGCGGGCCTCTTCGCTATTACGCCAG
CTGGCGAAAGGGGGATGTGCTGCAAGGCGATTAAGTTGGGTAACGCCAGGGTTTTCCCAGTCACGACGTT
GTAAAACGACGGCCAGTGCCAAGCTGATCTATACATTGAATCAATATTGGCAATTAGCCATATTAGTCAT
TGGTTATATAGCATAAATCAATATTGGCTATTGGCCATTGCATACGTTGTATCTATATCATAATATGTAC
ATTTATATTGGCTCATGTCCAATATGACCGCCATGTTGACATTGATTATTGACTAGTTATTAATAGTAAT
CAATTACGGGGTCATTAGTTCATAGCCCATATATGGAGTTCCGCGTTACATAACTTACGGTAAATGGCCC
GCCTGGCTGACCGCCCAACGACCCCCGCCCATTGACGTCAATAATGACGTATGTTCCCATAGTAACGCCA
ATAGGGACTTTCCATTGACGTCAATGGGTGGAGTATTTACGGTAAACTGCCCACTTGGCAGTACATCAAG
TGTATCATATGCCAAGTCCGCCCCCTATTGACGTCAATGACGGTAAATGGCCCGCCTGGCATTATGCCCA
GTACATGACCTTACGGGACTTTCCTACTTGGCAGTACATCTACGTATTAGTCATCGCTATTACCATGGTG
ATGCGGTTTTGGCAGTACACCAATGGGCGTGGATAGCGGTTTGACTCACGGGGATTTCCAAGTCTCCACC
CCATTGACGTCAATGGGAGTTTGTTTTGGCACCAAAATCAACGGGACTTTCCAAAATGTCGTAATAACCC
CGCCCCGTTGACGCAAATGGGCGGTAGGCGTGTACGGTGGGAGGTCTATATAAGCAGAGCTCGTTTAGTG
AACCGTCAGAATTACGGACCATGTCTGCACTTCTGATCCTAGCTCTTGTTGGAGCTGCAGTTGCTAAGCT
TGCGGCCGCGAATTCATCGATAGATCTGATATCGGTACCAGTCGACTCTAGAATGGTCAGCTGGGGTCGT
TTCATCTGCCTGGTCGTGGTCACCATGGCAACCTTGTCCCTGGCCCGGCCCTCCTTCAGTTTAGTTGAGG
ATACCACATTAGAGCCAGAAGAGCCACCAACCAAATACCAAATCTCTCAACCAGAAGTGTACGTGGCTGC
GCCAGGGGAGTCGCTAGAGGTGCGCTGCCTGTTGAAAGATGCCGCCGTGATCAGTTGGACTAAGGATGGG
GTGCACTTGGGGCCCAACAATAGGACAGTGCTTATTGGGGAGTACTTGCAGATAAAGGGCGCCACGCCTA
GAGACTCCGGCCTCTATGCTTGTACTGCCAGTAGGACTGTAGACAGTGAAACTTGGTACTTCATGGTGAA
TGTCACAGATGCCATCTCATCCGGAGATGATGAGGATGACACCGACGGTGCGGAAGATTTTGTCAGTGAG
AACAGTAACAACAAGAGAGCACCATACTGGACCAACACAGAAAAGATGGAAAAGCGGCTCCATGCTGTGC
CTGCGGCCAACACTGTCAAGTTTCGCTGCCCAGCCGGGGGGAACCCAATGCCAACCATGCGGTGGCTGAA
AAACGGGAAGGAGTTTAAGCAGGAGCATCGCATTGGAGGCTACAAGGTACGAAACCAGCACTGGAGCCTC
ATTATGGAAAGTGTGGTCCCATCTGACAAGGGAAATTATACCTGTGTGGTGGAGAATGAATACGGGTCCA
TCAATCACACGTACCACCTGGATGTTGTGGAGCGATCGCCTCACCGGCCCATCCTCCAAGCCGGACTGCC
GGCAAATGCCTCCACAGTGGTTGGAGGAGACGTAGAGTTTGTCTGCAAGGTTTACAGTGATGCCCAGCCC
CACATCCAGTGGATCAAGCACGTGGAAAAGAACGGCAGTAAATACGGGCCCGACGGGCTGCCCTACCTCA
AGGTTCTCAAGGCCGCCGGTGTTAACACCACGGACAAAGAGATTGAGGTTCTCTATATTCGGAATGTAAC
TTTTGAGGACGCTGGGGAATATACGTGCTTGGCGGGTAATTCTATTGGGATATCCTTTCACTCTGCATGG
TTGACAGTTCTGCCAGCGCCTGGAAGAGAAAAGGAGATTACAGCTTCCCCAGACTACCTGGAGATAGCCA
TTTACTGCATAGGGGTCTTCTTAATCGCCTGTATGGTGGTAACAGTCATCCTGTGCCGAATGAAGAACAC
GACCAAGAAGCCAGACTTCAGCAGCCAGCCGGCTGTGCACAAGCTGACCAAACGTATCCCCCTGCGGAGA
CAAGTAACAGTTTCGGCTGAGTCCAGCTCCTCCATGAACTCCAACACCCCGCTGGTGAGGATAACAACAC
GCCTCTCTTCAACGGCAGACACCCCCATGCTGGCAGGGGTCTCCGAGTATGAACTTCCAGAGGACCCAAA
ATGGGAGTTTCCAAGAGATAAGCTGACACTGGGCAAGCCCCTGGGAGAAGGTTGCTTTGGGCAAGTGGTC
ATGGCGGAAGCAGTGGGAATTGACAAAGACAAGCCCAAGGAGGCGGTCACCGTGGCCGTGAAGATGTTGA
AAGATGATGCCACAGAGAAAGACCTTTCTGATCTGGTGTCAGAGATGGAGATGATGAAGATGATTGGGAA
ACACAAGAATATCATAAATCTTCTTGGAGCCTGCACACAGGATGGGCCTCTCTATGTCATAGTTGAGTAT
GCCTCTAAAGGCAACCTCCGAGAATACCTCCGAGCCCGGAGGCCACCCGGGATGGAGTACTCCTATGACA
TTAACCGTGTTCCTGAGGAGCAGATGACCTTCAAGGACTTGGTGTCATGCACCTACCAGCTGGCCAGAGG
CATGGAGTACTTGGCTTCCCAAAAATGTATTCATCGAGATTTAGCAGCCAGAAATGTTTTGGTAACAGAA
AACAATGTGATGAGAATAGCAGACTTTGGACTCGCCAGAGATATCAACAATATAGACTATTACAAAAAGA
CCACCAATGGGCGGCTTCCAGTCAAGTGGATGGCTCCAGAAGCCCTGTTTGATAGAGTATACACTCATCA
GAGTGATGTCTGGTCCTTCGGGGTGTTAATGTGGGAGATCTTCACTTTAGGGGGCTCGCCCTACCCAGGG
ATTCCCGTGGAGGAACTTTTTAAGCTGCTGAAGGAAGGACACAGAATGGATAAGCCAGCCAACTGCACCA
ACGAACTGTACATGATGATGAGGGACTGTTGGCATGCAGTGCCCTCCCAGAGACCAACGTTCAAGCAGTT
GGTAGAAGACTTGGATCGAATTCTCACTCTCACAACCAATGAGGAATACTTGGACCTCAGCCAACCTCTC
GAACAGTATTCACCTAGTTACCCTGACACAAGAAGTTCTTGTTCTTCAGGAGATGATTCTGTTTTTTCTC
CAGACCCCATGCCTTACGAACCATGCCTTCCTCAGTATCCACACATAAACGGCAGTGTTAAAACAGGATC
CCGGGCTGACTACAAAGACCATGACGGTGATTATAAAGATCATGACATCGACTACAAGGATGACGATGAC
AAGTAGTGATCCCGGGTGGCATCCCTGTGACCCCTCCCCAGTGCCTCTCCTGGCCCTGGAAGTTGCCACT
CCAGTGCCCACCAGCCTTGTCCTAATAAAATTAAGTTGCATCATTTTGTCTGACTAGGTGTCCTTCTATA
ATATTATGGGGTGGAGGGGGGTGGTATGGAGCAAGGGGCAAGTTGGGAAGACAACCTGTAGGGCCTGCGG
GGTCTATTGGGAACCAAGCTGGAGTGCAGTGGCACAATCTTGGCTCACTGCAATCTCCGCCTCCTGGGTT
CAAGCGATTCTCCTGCCTCAGCCTCCCGAGTTGTTGGGATTCCAGGCATGCATGACCAGGCTCAGCTAAT
TTTTGTTTTTTTGGTAGAGACGGGGTTTCACCATATTGGCCAGGCTGGTCTCCAACTCCTAATCTCAGGT
GATCTACCCACCTTGGCCTCCCAAATTGCTGGGATTACAGGCGTGAACCACTGCTCCCTTCCCTGTCCTT
CTGATTTTAAAATAACTATACCAGCAGGAGGACGTCCAGACACAGCATAGGCTACCTGGCCATGCCCAAC
CGGTGGGACATTTGAGTTGCTTGCTTGGCACTGTCCTCTCATGCGTTGGGTCCACTCAGTAGATGCCTGT
TGAATTGGGTACGCGGCCAGCTTGGCTGTGGAATGTGTGTCAGTTAGGGTGTGGAAAGTCCCCAGGCTCC
CCAGCAGGCAGAAGTATGCAAAGCATGCATCTCAATTAGTCAGCAACCAGGTGTGGAAAGTCCCCAGGCT
CCCCAGCAGGCAGAAGTATGCAAAGCATGCATCTCAATTAGTCAGCAACCATAGTCCCGCCCCTAACTCC
GCCCATCCCGCCCCTAACTCCGCCCAGTTCCGCCCATTCTCCGCCCCATGGCTGACTAATTTTTTTTATT
TATGCAGAGGCCGAGGCCGCCTCGGCCTCTGAGCTATTCCAGAAGTAGTGAGGAGGCTTTTTTGGAGGAA
TTGATCAGCTTGGGATCTGATCAAGAGACAGGATGAGGATCGTTTCGCATGATTGAACAAGATGGATTGC
ACGCAGGTTCTCCGGCCGCTTGGGTGGAGAGGCTATTCGGCTATGACTGGGCACAACAGACAATCGGCTG
CTCTGATGCCGCCGTGTTCCGGCTGTCAGCGCAGGGGCGCCCGGTTCTTTTTGTCAAGACCGACCTGTCC
GGTGCCCTGAATGAACTGCAGGACGAGGCAGCGCGGCTATCGTGGCTGGCCACGACGGGCGTTCCTTGCG
CAGCTGTGCTCGACGTTGTCACTGAAGCGGGAAGGGACTGGCTGCTATTGGGCGAAGTGCCGGGGCAGGA
TCTCCTGTCATCTCACCTTGCTCCTGCCGAGAAAGTATCCATCATGGCTGATGCAATGCGGCGGCTGCAT
ACGCTTGATCCGGCTACCTGCCCATTCGACCACCAAGCGAAACATCGCATCGAGCGAGCACGTACTCGGA
TGGAAGCCGGTCTTGTCGATCAGGATGATCTGGACGAAGAGCATCAGGGGCTCGCGCCAGCCGAACTGTT
CGCCAGGCTCAAGGCGCGCATGCCCGACGGCGAGGATCTCGTCGTGACCCATGGCGATGCCTGCTTGCCG
AATATCATGGTGGAAAATGGCCGCTTTTCTGGATTCATCGACTGTGGCCGGCTGGGTGTGGCGGACCGCT
ATCAGGACATAGCGTTGGCTACCCGTGATATTGCTGAAGAGCTTGGCGGCGAATGGGCTGACCGCTTCCT
CGTGCTTTACGGTATCGCCGCTCCCGATTCGCAGCGCATCGCCTTCTATCGCCTTCTTGACGAGTTCTTC
TGAGCGGGACTCTGGGGTTCGAAATGACCGACCAAGCGACGCCCAACCTGCCATCACGAGATTTCGATTC
CACCGCCGCCTTCTATGAAAGGTTGGGCTTCGGAATCGTTTTCCGGGACGCCGGCTGGATGATCCTCCAG
CGCGGGGATCTCATGCTGGAGTTCTTCGCCCACCCCGGGCTCGATCCCCTCGCGAGTTGGTTCAGCTGCT
GCCTGAGGCTGGACGACCTCGCGGAGTTCTACCGGCAGTGCAAATCCGTCGGCATCCAGGAAACCAGCAG
CGGCTATCCGCGCATCCATGCCCCCGAACTGCAGGAGTGGGGAGGCACGATGGCCGCTTTGGTCGACCCG
GACGGGACGCTCCTGCGCCTGATACAGAACGAATTGCTTGCAGGCATCTCATGAGTGTGTCTTCCCGTTT
TCCGCCTGAGGTCACTGCGTGGATGGAGCGCTGGCGCCTGCTGCGCGACGGCGAGCTGCTCACCACCCAC
TCGCCAAGCTGGAACCGTAAAAAGGCCGCGTTGCTGGCGTTTTTCCATAGGCTCCGCCGATCATAATCAG
CCATACCACATTTGTAGAGGTTTTACTTGCTTTAAAAAACCTCCCACACCTCCCCCTGAACCTGAAACAT
AAAATGAATGCAATTGTTGTTGTTAACTTGTTTATTGCAGCTTATAATGGTTACAAATAAAGCAATAGCA
TCACAAATTTCACAAATAAAGCATTTTTTTCACTGCATTCTAGTTGTGGTTTGTCCAAACTCATCAATGT
ATCTTATCATGTCTGGATCAATTCCCTATAGTGAGTCGTATTAAATTCGTAATCATGTCATAGCTGTTTC
CTGTGTGAAATTGTTATCCGCTCACAATTCCACACAACATACGAGCCGGAAGCATAAAGTGTAAAGCCTG
GGGTGCCTAATGAGTGGCTAACTCACATTAATTGCGTTGCGCTCACTGCCCGCTTTCCAGTCGGGAAACC
TGTCGTGCCAGCTGCATTAATGAATCGGCCAACGCGCGGGGAGAGGCGGTTTGCGTATTGGGCGCTCTTC
CGCTTCCTCGCTCACTGACTCGCTGCGCTCGGTCGTTCGGCTGCGGCGAGCGGTATCAGCTCACTCAAAG
GCGGTAATACGGTTATCCACAGAATCAGGGGATAACGCAGGAAAGAACATGTGAGCAAAAGGCCAGCAAA
AGGCCAGGAACCGTAAAAAGGCCGCGTTGCTGGCGTTTTTCCATAGGCTCCGCCCCCCTGACGAGCATCA
CAAAAATCGACGCTCAAGTCAGAGGTGGCGAAACCCGACAGGACTATAAAGATACCAGGCGTTTCCCCCT
GGAAGCTCCCTCGTGCGCTCTCCTGTTCCGACCCTGCCGCTTACCGGATACCTGTCCGCCTTTCTCCCTT
CGGGAAGCGTGGCGCTTTCTCATAGCTCACGCTGTAGGTATCTCAGTTCGGTGTAGGTCGTTCGCTCCAA
GCTGGGCTGTGTGCACGAACCCCCCGTTCAGCCCGACCGCTGCGCCTTATCCGGTAACTATCGTCTTGAG
TCCAACCCGGTAAGACACGACTTATCGCCACTGGCAGCAGCCACTGGTAACAGGATTAGCAGAGCGAGGT
ATGTAGGCGGTGCTACAGAGTTCTTGAAGTGGTGGCCTAACTACGGCTACACTAGAAGAACAGTATTTGG
TATCTGCGCTCTGCTGAAGCCAGTTACCTTCGGAAAAAGAGTTGGTAGCTCTTGATCCGGCAAACAAACC
ACCGCTGGTAGCGGTGGTTTTTTTGTTTGCAAGCAGCAGATTACGCGCAGAAAAAAAGGATCTCAAGAAG
ATCCTTTGATCTTTTCTACGGGGTCTGACGCTCAGTGGAACGAAAACTCACGTTAAGGGATTTTGGTCAT
GAGATTATCAAAAAGGATCTTCACCTAGATCCTTTTAAATTAAAAATGAAGTTTTAAATCAATCTAAAGT
ATATATGAGTAAACTTGGTCTGACAGTTACCAATGCTTAATCAGTGAGGCACCTATCTCAGCGATCTGTC
TATTTCGTTCATCCATAGTTGCCTGACTCCCCGTCGTGTAGATAACTACGATACGGGAGGGCTTACCATC
TGGCCCCAGTGCTGCAATGATACCGCGAGACCCACGCTCACCGGCTCCAGATTTATCAGCAATAAACCAG
CCAGCCGGAAGGGCCGAGCGCAGAAGTGGTCCTGCAACTTTATCCGCCTCCATCCAGTCTATTAATTGTT
GCCGGGAAGCTAGAGTAAGTAGTTCGCCAGTTAATAGTTTGCGCAACGTTGTTGCCATTGCTACAGGCAT
CGTGGTGTCACGCTCGTCGTTTGGTATGGCTTCATTCAGCTCCGGTTCCCAACGATCAAGGCGAGTTACA
TGATCCCCCATGTTGTGCAAAAAAGCGGTTAGCTCCTTCGGTCCTCCGATCGTTGTCAGAAGTAAGTTGG
CCGCAGTGTTATCACTCATGGTTATGGCAGCACTGCATAATTCTCTTACTGTCATGCCATCCGTAAGATG
CTTTTCTGTGACTGGTGAGTACTCAACCAAGTCATTCTGAGAATAGTGTATGCGGCGACCGAGTTGCTCT
TGCCCGGCGTCAATACGGGATAATACCGCGCCACATAGCAGAACTTTAAAAGTGCTCATCATTGGAAAAC
GTTCTTCGGGGCGAAAACTCTCAAGGATCTTACCGCTGTTGAGATCCAGTTCGATGTAACCCACTCGTGC
ACCCAACTGATCTTCAGCATCTTTTACTTTCACCAGCGTTTCTGGGTGAGCAAAAACAGGAAGGCAAAAT
GCCGCAAAAAAGGGAATAAGGGCGACACGGAAATGTTGAATACTCATACTCTTCCTTTTTCAATATTATT
GAAGCATTTATCAGGGTTATTGTCTCATGAGCGGATACATATTTGAATGTATTTAGAAAAATAAACAAAT
AGGGGTTCCGCGCACATTTCCCCGAAAAGTGCCACCTG
[124 nt withheld, positions 8369-8492]
C
[91 nt withheld, positions 8494-8584]
A
[49 nt withheld, positions 8586-8634]
CCTTTGACGTTGGAGTCCACGTTCTTT
[37 nt withheld, positions 8662-8698]
ACCCTATCTCGGTCTATTCTTTTGATTTATAAGGGATTTTGCCGATTTCGGCCTATTGGTTAAAAAATGA
GCTGATTTAACAAAAATTTAACGCGAATTTTAACAAAATATTAACGCTTACAATTT
