>Addgene plasmid #110111 | FGFR2 K641R 3xFlag | depositor partial sequence | sequence record 207134 | full insert
ATGGTCAGCTGGGGTCGTTTCATCTGCCTGGTCGTGGTCACCATGGCAACCTTGTCCCTGGCCCGGCCCT
CCTTCAGTTTAGTTGAGGATACCACATTAGAGCCAGAAGAGCCACCAACCAAATACCAAATCTCTCAACC
AGAAGTGTACGTGGCTGCGCCAGGGGAGTCGCTAGAGGTGCGCTGCCTGTTGAAAGATGCCGCCGTGATC
AGTTGGACTAAGGATGGGGTGCACTTGGGGCCCAACAATAGGACAGTGCTTATTGGGGAGTACTTGCAGA
TAAAGGGCGCCACGCCTAGAGACTCCGGCCTCTATGCTTGTACTGCCAGTAGGACTGTAGACAGTGAAAC
TTGGTACTTCATGGTGAATGTCACAGATGCCATCTCATCCGGAGATGATGAGGATGACACCGACGGTGCG
GAAGATTTTGTCAGTGAGAACAGTAACAACAAGAGAGCACCATACTGGACCAACACAGAAAAGATGGAAA
AGCGGCTCCATGCTGTGCCTGCGGCCAACACTGTCAAGTTTCGCTGCCCAGCCGGGGGGAACCCAATGCC
AACCATGCGGTGGCTGAAAAACGGGAAGGAGTTTAAGCAGGAGCATCGCATTGGAGGCTACAAGGTACGA
AACCAGCACTGGAGCCTCATTATGGAAAGTGTGGTCCCATCTGACAAGGGAAATTATACCTGTGTGGTGG
AGAATGAATACGGGTCCATCAATCACACGTACCACCTGGATGTTGTGGAGCGATCGCCTCACCGGCCCAT
CCTCCAAGCCGGACTGCCGGCAAATGCCTCCACAGTGGTTGGAGGAGACGTAGAGTTTGTCTGCAAGGTT
TACAGTGATGCCCAGCCCCACATCCAGTGGATCAAGCACGTGGAAAAGAACGGCAGTAAATACGGGCCCG
ACGGGCTGCCCTACCTCAAGGTTCTCAAGGCCGCCGGTGTTAACACCACGGACAAAGAGATTGAGGTTCT
CTATATTCGGAATGTAACTTTTGAGGACGCTGGGGAATATACGTGCTTGGCGGGTAATTCTATTGGGATA
TCCTTTCACTCTGCATGGTTGACAGTTCTGCCAGCGCCTGGAAGAGAAAAGGAGATTACAGCTTCCCCAG
ACTACCTGGAGATAGCCATTTACTGCATAGGGGTCTTCTTAATCGCCTGTATGGTGGTAACAGTCATCCT
GTGCCGAATGAAGAACACGACCAAGAAGCCAGACTTCAGCAGCCAGCCGGCTGTGCACAAGCTGACCAAA
CGTATCCCCCTGCGGAGACAAGTAACAGTTTCGGCTGAGTCCAGCTCCTCCATGAACTCCAACACCCCGC
TGGTGAGGATAACAACACGCCTCTCTTCAACGGCAGACACCCCCATGCTGGCAGGGGTCTCCGAGTATGA
ACTTCCAGAGGACCCAAAATGGGAGTTTCCAAGAGATAAGCTGACACTGGGCAAGCCCCTGGGAGAAGGT
TGCTTTGGGCAAGTGGTCATGGCGGAAGCAGTGGGAATTGACAAAGACAAGCCCAAGGAGGCGGTCACCG
TGGCCGTGAAGATGTTGAAAGATGATGCCACAGAGAAAGACCTTTCTGATCTGGTGTCAGAGATGGAGAT
GATGAAGATGATTGGGAAACACAAGAATATCATAAATCTTCTTGGAGCCTGCACACAGGATGGGCCTCTC
TATGTCATAGTTGAGTATGCCTCTAAAGGCAACCTCCGAGAATACCTCCGAGCCCGGAGGCCACCCGGGA
TGGAGTACTCCTATGACATTAACCGTGTTCCTGAGGAGCAGATGACCTTCAAGGACTTGGTGTCATGCAC
CTACCAGCTGGCCAGAGGCATGGAGTACTTGGCTTCCCAAAAATGTATTCATCGAGATTTAGCAGCCAGA
AATGTTTTGGTAACAGAAAACAATGTGATGAGAATAGCAGACTTTGGACTCGCCAGAGATATCAACAATA
TAGACTATTACAAAAAGACCACCAATGGGCGGCTTCCAGTCAAGTGGATGGCTCCAGAAGCCCTGTTTGA
TAGAGTATACACTCATCAGAGTGATGTCTGGTCCTTCGGGGTGTTAATGTGGGAGATCTTCACTTTAGGG
GGCTCGCCCTACCCAGGGATTCCCGTGGAGGAACTTTTTAAGCTGCTGAAGGAAGGACACAGAATGGATA
AGCCAGCCAACTGCACCAACGAACTGTACATGATGATGAGGGACTGTTGGCATGCAGTGCCCTCCCAGAG
ACCAACGTTCAAGCAGTTGGTAGAAGACTTGGATCGAATTCTCACTCTCACAACCAATGAGGAATACTTG
GACCTCAGCCAACCTCTCGAACAGTATTCACCTAGTTACCCTGACACAAGAAGTTCTTGTTCTTCAGGAG
ATGATTCTGTTTTTTCTCCAGACCCCATGCCTTACGAACCATGCCTTCCTCAGTATCCACACATAAACGG
CAGTGTTAAAACA
